Addgene plasmid #231516: pHAGE2-TetO-Salhel-Sox-II
Purpose: Expresses Salpingoeca helianthica full-length Sox-II in mammalian cells, for lentivirus generation
Depositing lab: Ralf Jauch. Depositing organization: University of Hong Kong. Publication: The emergence of Sox and POU transcription factors predates the origins of animal stem cells. Gao Y, Tan DS, Girbig M, Hu H, Zhou X, Xie Q, Yeung SW, Lee KS, Ho SY, Cojocaru V, Yan J, Hochberg GKA, de Mendoza A, Jauch R. Nat Commun. 2024 Nov 14;15(1):9868. doi: 10.1038/s41467-024-54152-x. PubMed 39543096.
Backbone
  Vector backbone: pHAGE2-TetO
  Vector type: Lentiviral
Growth in bacteria
  Bacterial resistance: Ampicillin, 100 μg/mL
  Growth temperature: 37°C
  Growth strain: NEB Stable
  Copy number: High Copy
Gene/Insert
  Gene/Insert name: Sox-II
  Species: Salpingoeca helianthica
  Cloning method: Gene Synthesis
Terms and licenses: Academic/Nonprofit Terms; Industry Terms: Not Available to Industry
How to cite: pHAGE2-TetO-Salhel-Sox-II was a gift from Ralf Jauch (Addgene plasmid # 231516 ; http://n2t.net/addgene:231516 ; RRID:Addgene_231516)
