[The description below was written by a language model from this plasmid's Addgene catalogue record and pLannotate feature annotations shown in this document.]
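Description:
pHAGE2-TetO-Salhel-Sox-II is an HIV-1-derived lentiviral transfer plasmid built on the pHAGE2-TetO backbone and intended for producing lentivirus that delivers a doxycycline-regulated transgene to mammalian cells. In bacteria it is maintained through a high-copy ColE1/pUC-type origin and selected with ampicillin via the β-lactamase gene. The full sequence record is about 7.5 kb. The viral portion carries a truncated 5' LTR, the Ψ packaging signal with an adjoining gag fragment, the Rev response element for Rev-dependent nuclear export of the genomic RNA, and the cPPT/CTS, which aids nuclear import of the reverse-transcribed genome. At the downstream end there is a self-inactivating ΔU3 3' LTR containing an embedded loxP site. After reverse transcription copies this site into both LTRs, Cre could in principle excise the integrated provirus, although the record does not state that this is an intended use.

The payload is a synthesized full-length Sox-II coding sequence from the choanoflagellate Salpingoeca helianthica. It sits downstream of a tetracycline response element of seven tetO repeats joined to a minimal CMV promoter, so expression depends on a tetracycline-controlled transactivator supplied separately, since none is annotated on this plasmid. The automated annotation does not label the insert itself. It reports only a short homology hit to a gecko protein in that region, which most likely reflects a conserved domain within the Sox-II insert rather than a separate feature. A WPRE follows the insert to enhance transcript stability and expression. No mammalian selection marker, tag or reporter is annotated. The associated publication concerns the evolutionary origin of Sox and POU transcription factors before animal stem cells, consistent with using this vector to test a pre-metazoan Sox factor in mammalian cells.
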