Features (pLannotate 1.2.2; 27 found; start..end, strand, type, name):
    377..634     +  LTR            5' LTR (truncated): truncated 5' long terminal repeat (LTR) from HIV-1
    681..806     +  misc_feature   HIV-1 Ψ: packaging signal of human immunodeficiency virus type 1
    790..1128    +  CDS            HIV-1 gag (fragment): gag protein from human immunodeficiency virus 1; gag
   1303..1536    +  misc_feature   RRE: The Rev response element (RRE) of HIV-1 allows for Rev-dependent mRNA export from the nucleus to the cytoplasm.
   1913..2013    +  CDS            Rev (fragment): human immunodeficiency virus 1 (HIV-1) Rev protein; rev; enhances nuclear export of unspliced and incompletely spliced viral mRNAs
   2058..2175    +  misc_feature   cPPT/CTS: central polypurine tract and central termination sequence of HIV-1
   2217..2237    -  promoter       SV40 promoter (fragment): SV40 enhancer and early promoter
   2251..2521    +  protein_bind   tetracycline response element: contains seven copies of the tetracycline operator tetO tetracycline repressor TetR
   2532..2549    +  misc_feature   MCS (fragment): pUC18/19 multiple cloning site
   2549..2616    +  promoter       tight TRE promoter (fragment): Tet-responsive promoter PTight, consisting of seven tet operator sequences followed by the minimal CMV promoter
   3045..3260    +  CDS            LG27_EUBMA: Protein inferred from homology: Swiss-Prot protein existence level 3. From Eublepharis macularius (Leopard gecko) (Cyrtodactylus macularius).
   3937..4525    +  misc_feature   WPRE: woodchuck hepatitis virus posttranscriptional regulatory element
   4578..4597    +  misc_feature   cPPT/CTS (fragment): central polypurine tract and central termination sequence of HIV-1
   4599..4634    +  LTR            3' LTR (ΔU3) (fragment): self-inactivating 3' long terminal repeat (LTR) from HIV-1
   4655..4688    +  protein_bind   loxP: Cre-mediated recombination occurs in the 8-bp core sequence (GCATACAT). Cre recombinase
   4707..4887    +  LTR            5' LTR (truncated): truncated 5' long terminal repeat (LTR) from HIV-1
   5020..5124    +  promoter       AmpR promoter: bla
   5125..5985    +  CDS            AmpR: β-lactamase; bla; confers resistance to ampicillin, carbenicillin, and related antibiotics
   6156..6744    +  rep_origin     ori: high-copy-number ColE1/pMB1/pBR322/pUC origin of replication
   6927..6981    +  CDS            lacI (fragment): lac repressor; lacI; The lac repressor binds to the lac operator to inhibit transcription in E. coli. This inhibition can be relieved by adding lactose or isopropyl-β-D-thiogalactopyranoside (IPTG).
   6987..7080    +  rep_origin     SV40 ori (fragment): SV40 origin of replication
   7105..7142    +  CDS            lacI (fragment): lac repressor; lacI; The lac repressor binds to the lac operator to inhibit transcription in E. coli. This inhibition can be relieved by adding lactose or isopropyl-β-D-thiogalactopyranoside (IPTG).
   7155..7176    +  protein_bind   CAP binding site: CAP binding activates transcription in the presence of cAMP. E. coli catabolite activator protein
   7191..7221    +  promoter       lac promoter: promoter for the E. coli lac operon
   7229..7245    +  protein_bind   lac operator: The lac repressor binds to the lac operator to inhibit transcription in E. coli. This inhibition can be relieved by adding lactose or isopropyl-β-D-thiogalactopyranoside (IPTG). lac repressor encoded by lacI
   7279..7362    +  polyA_signal   SV40 poly(A) signal (fragment): SV40 polyadenylation signal
   7529..329     +  CDS            nef (fragment) (across the origin): NEF_HV1BR - Experimental evidence at protein level: Swiss-Prot protein existence level 1. Extracellular Nef protein targets CD4(+) T-lymphocytes for apoptosis by interacting with CXCR4 surface receptors (PubMed:14990729). From Human immunodeficiency virus type 1 group M subtype B (isolate BRU/LAI) (HIV-1).
>Addgene plasmid #231516 | pHAGE2-TetO-Salhel-Sox-II | addgene full sequence | sequence record 465408 | Addgene NGS Result
TGGAAGGGCTAATTCACTCCCAAAGAAGACAAGATATCCTTGATCTGTGGATCTACCACACACAAGGCTA
CTTCCCTGATTAGCAGAACTACACACCAGGGCCAGGGGTCAGATATCCACTGACCTTTGGATGGTGCTAC
AAGCTAGTACCAGTTGAGCCAGATAAGGTAGAAGAGGCCAATAAAGGAGAGAACACCAGCTTGTTACACC
CTGTGAGCCTGCATGGGATGGATGACCCGGAGAGAGAAGTGTTAGAGTGGAGGTTTGACAGCCGCCTAGC
ATTTCATCACGTGGCCCGAGAGCTGCATCCGGAGTACTTCAAGAACTGCTGATATCGAGCTTGCTACAAG
GGACTTTCCGCTGGGGACTTTCCAGGGAGGCGTGGCCTGGGCGGGACTGGGGAGTGGCGAGCCCTCAGAT
CCTGCATATAAGCAGCTGCTTTTTGCCTGTACTGGGTCTCTCTGGTTAGACCAGATCTGAGCCTGGGAGC
TCTCTGGCTAACTAGGGAACCCACTGCTTAAGCCTCAATAAAGCTTGCCTTGAGTGCTTCAAGTAGTGTG
TGCCCGTCTGTTGTGTGACTCTGGTAACTAGAGATCCCTCAGACCCTTTTAGTCAGTGTGGAAAATCTCT
AGCAGTGGCGCCCGAACAGGGACTTGAAAGCGAAAGGGAAACCAGAGGAGCTCTCTCGACGCAGGACTCG
GCTTGCTGAAGCGCGCACGGCAAGAGGCGAGGGGCGGCGACTGGTGAGTACGCCAAAAATTTTGACTAGC
GGAGGCTAGAAGGAGAGAGATGGGTGCGAGAGCGTCAGTATTAAGCGGGGGAGAATTAGATCGCGATGGG
AAAAAATTCGGTTAAGGCCAGGGGGAAAGAAAAAATATAAATTAAAACATATAGTATGGGCAAGCAGGGA
GCTAGAACGATTCGCAGTTAATCCTGGCCTGTTAGAAACATCAGAAGGCTGTAGACAAATACTGGGACAG
CTACAACCATCCCTTCAGACAGGATCAGAAGAACTTAGATCATTATATAATACAGTAGCAACCCTCTATT
GTGTGCATCAAAGGATAGAGATAAAAGACACCAAGGAAGCTTTAGACAAGATAGAGGAAGAGCAAAACAA
AAGTAAGACCACCGCACAGCAAGCGGCCGGCCGCTGATCTTCAGACCTGGAGGAGGAGATATGAGGGACA
ATTGGAGAAGTGAATTATATAAATATAAAGTAGTAAAAATTGAACCATTAGGAGTAGCACCCACCAAGGC
AAAGAGAAGAGTGGTGCAGAGAGAAAAAAGAGCAGTGGGAATAGGAGCTTTGTTCCTTGGGTTCTTGGGA
GCAGCAGGAAGCACTATGGGCGCAGCGTCAATGACGCTGACGGTACAGGCCAGACAATTATTGTCTGGTA
TAGTGCAGCAGCAGAACAATTTGCTGAGGGCTATTGAGGCGCAACAGCATCTGTTGCAACTCACAGTCTG
GGGCATCAAGCAGCTCCAGGCAAGAATCCTGGCTGTGGAAAGATACCTAAAGGATCAACAGCTCCTGGGG
ATTTGGGGTTGCTCTGGAAAACTCATTTGCACCACTGCTGTGCCTTGGAATGCTAGTTGGAGTAATAAAT
CTCTGGAACAGATTTGGAATCACACGACCTGGATGGAGTGGGACAGAGAAATTAACAATTACACAAGCTT
AATACACTCCTTAATTGAAGAATCGCAAAACCAGCAAGAAAAGAATGAACAAGAATTATTGGAATTAGAT
AAATGGGCAAGTTTGTGGAATTGGTTTAACATAACAAATTGGCTGTGGTATATAAAATTATTCATAATGA
TAGTAGGAGGCTTGGTAGGTTTAAGAATAGTTTTTGCTGTACTTTCTATAGTGAATAGAGTTAGGCAGGG
ATATTCACCATTATCGTTTCAGACCCACCTCCCAACCCCGAGGGGACCCGACAGGCCCGAAGGAATAGAA
GAAGAAGGTGGAGAGAGAGACAGAGACAGATCCATTCGATTAGTGAACGGATCTCGACGGTATCGCCGAA
TTCACAAATGGCAGTATTCATCCACAATTTTAAAAGAAAAGGGGGGATTGGGGGGTACAGTGCAGGGGAA
AGAATAGTAGACATAATAGCAACAGACATACAAACTAAAGAATTACAAAAACAAATTACAAAAATTCAAA
ATTTTCGGGTTTATTACAGGGACAGCAGAGATCCAGTTTGGACTAGTCCACACCCTAACTGACACACTCG
AGTTTACCACTCCCTATCAGTGATAGAGAAAAGTGAAAGTCGAGTTTACCACTCCCTATCAGTGATAGAG
AAAAGTGAAAGTCGAGTTTACCACTCCCTATCAGTGATAGAGAAAAGTGAAAGTCGAGTTTACCACTCCC
TATCAGTGATAGAGAAAAGTGAAAGTCGAGTTTACCACTCCCTATCAGTGATAGAGAAAAGTGAAAGTCG
AGTTTACCACTCCCTATCAGTGATAGAGAAAAGTGAAAGTCGAGTTTACCACTCCCTATCAGTGATAGAG
AAAAGTGAAAGTCGAGCTCGGTACCCGGGTCGAGGTAGGCATGTACGGTGGGAGGCCTATATAAGCAGAG
CTCGTTTAGTGAACCGTCAGATCGCCTGGAGACGCCATCCACGCTGTTTTGACCTCCATAGAAGACACCG
GGACCGATCCAGCCTGCGGCCACCACCGGTATGCCAGGAAGAGGACCAAGAGCTAGAGAAAGTGATAAAG
CAAGACTCGCCTTCTCTCACAAGGCAGGAGAAGACAATCAGGCCCTGGCCACAATGAACATGACTATCGG
CGGCTTCTTCCTGCTGAGTGAGCCAGACGACCTGGGTGGCCACGGCCACCACAGTAACGACACAATGGGT
GACCTGCCCGAGCATCTGTTCGGCGCTCCTAATAGTCTCCTGAGCGATTCTCCCGATGCCTCTAGCACCA
TGGGTGCAGTGGCAGCCGCTGCTGCCGCCGCAGCAGCCGCAGCTGCTGCCGCCGCAAGGAACCAAAATCG
CCCTGGTCAGCTCCCTCCAAGATCTGCTAACCATGTGAAGCGCCCTATGAATGCTTTCATGGTTTGGGCT
AAAGAACAGAGGCGCGAGTACCGGAGGACACACCCTAACGCTCACAATGCTGCCGTGAGCAAATATCTCG
GACAGAGGTGGAATGAGCTGAGTCCTAGTGTGAAAGAGGAATACGCAGAGCGGGCTAGAATGGTCAAAAT
CGAGCATGCCGCAGCCAATCCAGGCTACAAATACTGCCCACGGCGCATGCTCCCTGGCAGACCAGGCAGC
CCTACACGCGCAACAACACGCGGACTGCTGGACGCTGCCGGGCCTGATATGCCACAGTTCGCCATGCCTG
GAGCCGGGCCAAGTCTGAGAATGCCTTCCGGTCTGCTCCTGTCCCTGGGAGATGGAGCTGGCGCTCCACT
GCAGCTGTATGATGGAAGCATTGCAGCTGGAGGACAGGAGGAGGCCGGGCTCAGACATGACGGCGGTGGT
TCTGTGCCCGATGGTTCCCTGGCTGATCCCTTCGGAAATGCTTGTAGCTATCCTGTTCTGGCTCCTACAC
AGCCTAGCCTCGATCAACCTGCAGCCGATCACATGCCAGCTCCATTCGCTCCTATGCCACTGCTGCCTCC
ACTGCCTCCTCTCCCAGCCCTCGACAGGGAGCCCTCTTCCGCTGCAAGAATGGCCGACGCCCTGCTGGCA
ACAAGTCTGGGACTCCCTGAGCTGTCTGTGGGCGATGTTGAAGACGTCCTCGGTGTGTCCGCTTGTGCCC
TGCCCGCAGACTTCACACTGGATCTCACACTGAATCACCACCTCTCCATTACATCTTGTCAGGGACAGCT
GGTGCTCGACGACTTTTCTCAAAGCACTACCTTTTCTCTCGCTCGGAACCAGAATGGCTCCGCATAAGTC
GACATCGATAGATCCTAATCAACCTCTGGATTACAAAATTTGTGAAAGATTGACTGGTATTCTTAACTAT
GTTGCTCCTTTTACGCTATGTGGATACGCTGCTTTAATGCCTTTGTATCATGCTATTGCTTCCCGTATGG
CTTTCATTTTCTCCTCCTTGTATAAATCCTGGTTGCTGTCTCTTTATGAGGAGTTGTGGCCCGTTGTCAG
GCAACGTGGCGTGGTGTGCACTGTGTTTGCTGACGCAACCCCCACTGGTTGGGGCATTGCCACCACCTGT
CAGCTCCTTTCCGGGACTTTCGCTTTCCCCCTCCCTATTGCCACGGCGGAACTCATCGCCGCCTGCCTTG
CCCGCTGCTGGACAGGGGCTCGGCTGTTGGGCACTGACAATTCCGTGGTGTTGTCGGGGAAATCATCGTC
CTTTCCTTGGCTGCTCGCCTGTGTTGCCACCTGGATTCTGCGCGGGACGTCCTTCTGCTACGTCCCTTCG
GCCCTCAATCCAGCGGACCTTCCTTCCCGCGGCCTGCTGCCGGCTCTGCGGCCTCTTCCGCGTCTTCGCC
TTCGCCCTCAGACGAGTCGGATCTCCCTTTGGGCCGCCTCCCCGCCTGGTACCTTTAAGACCAATGACTT
ACAAGGCAGCTGTAGATCTTAGCCACTTTTTAAAAGAAAAGGGGGGACTGGAAGGGCTAATTCACTCCCA
ACGAAGACAAGATCACCTGCAGGACAGGCGCGCCATAACTTCGTATAGCATACATTATACGAAGTTATCT
GCTTTTTGCTTGTACTGGGTCTCTCTGGTTAGACCAGATCTGAGCCTGGGAGCTCTCTGGCTAACTAGGG
AACCCACTGCTTAAGCCTCAATAAAGCTTGCCTTGAGTGCTTCAAGTAGTGTGTGCCCGTCTGTTGTGTG
ACTCTGGTAACTAGAGATCCCTCAGACCCTTTTAGTCAGTGTGGAAAATCTCTAGCACCCGGGCGATTAA
GGAAAGGGCTAGATCATTCTTGAAGACGAAAGGGCCTCGTGATACGCCTATTTTTATAGGTTAATGTCAT
GATAATAATGGTTTCTTAGACGTCAGGTGGCACTTTTCGGGGAAATGTGCGCGGAACCCCTATTTGTTTA
TTTTTCTAAATACATTCAAATATGTATCCGCTCATGAGACAATAACCCTGATAAATGCTTCAATAATATT
GAAAAAGGAAGAGTATGAGTATTCAACATTTCCGTGTCGCCCTTATTCCCTTTTTTGCGGCATTTTGCCT
TCCTGTTTTTGCTCACCCAGAAACGCTGGTGAAAGTAAAAGATGCTGAAGATCAGTTGGGTGCACGAGTG
GGTTACATCGAACTGGATCTCAACAGCGGTAAGATCCTTGAGAGTTTTCGCCCCGAAGAACGTTTTCCAA
TGATGAGCACTTTTAAAGTTCTGCTATGTGGCGCGGTATTATCCCGTGTTGACGCCGGGCAAGAGCAACT
CGGTCGCCGCATACACTATTCTCAGAATGACTTGGTTGAGTACTCACCAGTCACAGAAAAGCATCTTACG
GATGGCATGACAGTAAGAGAATTATGCAGTGCTGCCATAACCATGAGTGATAACACTGCGGCCAACTTAC
TTCTGACAACGATCGGAGGACCGAAGGAGCTAACCGCTTTTTTGCACAACATGGGGGATCATGTAACTCG
CCTTGATCGTTGGGAACCGGAGCTGAATGAAGCCATACCAAACGACGAGCGTGACACCACGATGCCTGTA
GCAATGGCAACAACGTTGCGCAAACTATTAACTGGCGAACTACTTACTCTAGCTTCCCGGCAACAATTAA
TAGACTGGATGGAGGCGGATAAAGTTGCAGGACCACTTCTGCGCTCGGCCCTTCCGGCTGGCTGGTTTAT
TGCTGATAAATCTGGAGCCGGTGAGCGTGGGTCTCGCGGTATCATTGCAGCACTGGGGCCAGATGGTAAG
CCCTCCCGTATCGTAGTTATCTACACGACGGGGAGTCAGGCAACTATGGATGAACGAAATAGACAGATCG
CTGAGATAGGTGCCTCACTGATTAAGCATTGGTAACTGTCAGACCAAGTTTACTCATATATACTTTAGAT
TGATTTAAAACTTCATTTTTAATTTAAAAGGATCTAGGTGAAGATCCTTTTTGATAATCTCATGACCAAA
ATCCCTTAACGTGAGTTTTCGTTCCACTGAGCGTCAGACCCCGTAGAAAAGATCAAAGGATCTTCTTGAG
ATCCTTTTTTTCTGCGCGTAATCTGCTGCTTGCAAACAAAAAAACCACCGCTACCAGCGGTGGTTTGTTT
GCCGGATCAAGAGCTACCAACTCTTTTTCCGAAGGTAACTGGCTTCAGCAGAGCGCAGATACCAAATACT
GTTCTTCTAGTGTAGCCGTAGTTAGGCCACCACTTCAAGAACTCTGTAGCACCGCCTACATACCTCGCTC
TGCTAATCCTGTTACCAGTGGCTGCTGCCAGTGGCGATAAGTCGTGTCTTACCGGGTTGGACTCAAGACG
ATAGTTACCGGATAAGGCGCAGCGGTCGGGCTGAACGGGGGGTTCGTGCACACAGCCCAGCTTGGAGCGA
ACGACCTACACCGAACTGAGATACCTACAGCGTGAGCTATGAGAAAGCGCCACGCTTCCCGAAGGGAGAA
AGGCGGACAGGTATCCGGTAAGCGGCAGGGTCGGAACAGGAGAGCGCACGAGGGAGCTTCCAGGGGGAAA
CGCCTGGTATCTTTATAGTCCTGTCGGGTTTCGCCACCTCTGACTTGAGCGTCGATTTTTGTGATGCTCG
TCAGGGGGGCGGAGCCTATGGAAAAACGCCAGCAACGCGGCCTTTTTACGGTTCCTGGCCTTTTGCTGGC
CTTTTGCTCACATGTTCTTTCCTGCGTTATCCCCTGATTCTGTGGATAACCGTATTACCGCCTTTGAGTG
AGCTGATACCGCTCGCCGCAGCCGAACGACCGAGCGCAGCGAGTCAGTGAGCGAGGAAGCGGAAGAGCGC
CCAATACGCAAACCGCCTCTCCCCGCGCGTTGGCCGATTCATTAATGCAGCAAGCTCATGGCTGACTAAT
TTTTTTTATTTATGCAGAGGCCGAGGCCGCCTCGGCCTCTGAGCTATTCCAGAAGTAGTGAGGAGGCTTT
TTTGGAGGCCTAGGCTTTTGCAAAAAGCTCCCCGTGGCACGACAGGTTTCCCGACTGGAAAGCGGGCAGT
GAGCGCAACGCAATTAATGTGAGTTAGCTCACTCATTAGGCACCCCAGGCTTTACACTTTATGCTTCCGG
CTCGTATGTTGTGTGGAATTGTGAGCGGATAACAATTTCACACAGGAAACAGCTATGACATGATTACGAA
TTTCACAAATAAAGCATTTTTTTCACTGCATTCTAGTTGTGGTTTGTCCAAACTCATCAATGTATCTTAT
CATGTCTGGATCAACTGGATAACTCAAGCTAACCAAAATCATCCCAAACTTCCCACCCCATACCCTATTA
CCACTGCCAATTACCTGTGGTTTCATTTACTCTAAACCTGTGATTCCTCTGAATTATTTTCATTTTAAAG
AAATTGTATTTGTTAAATATGTACTACAAACTTAGTAGT
